>Addgene plasmid #193475 | pAF0474 Ef1a-Si74_attB acceptor | addgene full sequence | sequence record 378323 | Addgene NGS Result
CGCGGAACCCCTATTTGTTTATTTTTCTAAATACATTCAAATATGTATCCGCTCATGAGACAATAACCCT
GATAAATGCTTCAATAATATTGAAAAAGGAAGAGTATGAGTATTCAACATTTCCGTGTCGCCCTTATTCC
CTTTTTTGCGGCATTTTGCCTTCCTGTTTTTGCTCACCCAGAAACGCTGGTGAAAGTAAAAGATGCTGAA
GATCAGTTGGGTGCACGAGTGGGTTACATCGAACTGGATCTCAACAGCGGTAAGATCCTTGAGAGTTTTC
GCCCCGAAGAACGTTTTCCAATGATGAGCACTTTTAAAGTTCTGCTATGTGGCGCGGTATTATCCCGTAT
TGACGCCGGGCAAGAGCAACTCGGTCGCCGCATACACTATTCTCAGAATGACTTGGTTGAGTACTCACCA
GTCACAGAAAAGCATCTTACGGATGGCATGACAGTAAGAGAATTATGCAGTGCTGCCATAACCATGAGTG
ATAACACTGCGGCCAACTTACTTCTGACAACGATCGGAGGACCGAAGGAGCTAACCGCTTTTTTGCACAA
CATGGGGGATCATGTAACTCGCCTTGATCGTTGGGAACCGGAGCTGAATGAAGCCATACCAAACGACGAG
CGTGACACCACGATGCCTGTAGCAATGGCAACAACGTTGCGCAAACTATTAACTGGCGAACTACTTACTC
TAGCTTCCCGGCAACAATTAATAGACTGGATGGAGGCGGATAAAGTTGCAGGACCACTTCTGCGCTCGGC
CCTTCCGGCTGGCTGGTTTATTGCTGATAAATCTGGAGCCGGTGAGCGTGGGTCTCGCGGTATCATTGCA
GCACTGGGGCCAGATGGTAAGCCCTCCCGTATCGTAGTTATCTACACGACGGGGAGTCAGGCAACTATGG
ATGAACGAAATAGACAGATCGCTGAGATAGGTGCCTCACTGATTAAGCATTGGTAACTGTCAGACCAAGT
TTACTCATATATACTTTAGATTGATTTAAAACTTCATTTTTAATTTAAAAGGATCTAGGTGAAGATCCTT
TTTGATAATCTCATGACCAAAATCCCTTAACGTGAGTTTTCGTTCCACTGAGCGTCAGACCCCGTAGAAA
AGATCAAAGGATCTTCTTGAGATCCTTTTTTTCTGCGCGTAATCTGCTGCTTGCAAACAAAAAAACCACC
GCTACCAGCGGTGGTTTGTTTGCCGGATCAAGAGCTACCAACTCTTTTTCCGAAGGTAACTGGCTTCAGC
AGAGCGCAGATACCAAATACTGTTCTTCTAGTGTAGCCGTAGTTAGGCCACCACTTCAAGAACTCTGTAG
CACCGCCTACATACCTCGCTCTGCTAATCCTGTTACCAGTGGCTGCTGCCAGTGGCGATAAGTCGTGTCT
TACCGGGTTGGACTCAAGACGATAGTTACCGGATAAGGCGCAGCGGTCGGGCTGAACGGGGGGTTCGTGC
ACACAGCCCAGCTTGGAGCGAACGACCTACACCGAACTGAGATACCTACAGCGTGAGCTATGAGAAAGCG
CCACGCTTCCCGAAGGGAGAAAGGCGGACAGGTATCCGGTAAGCGGCAGGGTCGGAACAGGAGAGCGCAC
GAGGGAGCTTCCAGGGGGAAACGCCTGGTATCTTTATAGTCCTGTCGGGTTTCGCCACCTCTGACTTGAG
CGTCGATTTTTGTGATGCTCGTCAGGGGGGCGGAGCCTATGGAAAAACGCCAGCAACGCGGCCTTTTTAC
GGTTCCTGGCCTTTTGCTGGCCTTTTGCTCACATGTTCTTTCCTGCGTTATCCCCTGATTCTGTGGATAA
CCGTATTACCGCCTTTGAGTGAGCTGATACCGCTCGCCGCAGCCGAACGACCGAGCGCAGCGAGTCAGTG
AGCGAGGAAGCGGAAGAGCGGCTCCGGTGCCCGTCAGTGGGCAGAGCGCACATCGCCCACAGTCCCCGAG
AAGTTGGGGGGAGGGGTCGGCAATTGAACCGGTGCCTAGAGAAGGTGGCGCGGGGTAAACTGGGAAAGTG
ATGTCGTGTACTGGCTCCGCCTTTTTCCCGAGGGTGGGGGAGAACCGTATATAAGTGCAGTAGTCGCCGT
GAACGTTCTTTTTCGCAACGGGTTTGCCGCCAGAACACAGGTAAGTGCCGTGTGTGGTTCCCGCGGGCCT
GGCCTCTTTACGGGTTATGGCCCTTGCGTGCCTTGAATTACTTCCACCTGGCTGCAGTACGTGATTCTTG
ATCCCGAGCTTCGGGTTGGAAGTGGGTGGGAGAGTTCGAGGCCTTGCGCTTAAGGAGCCCCTTCGCCTCG
TGCTTGAGTTGAGGCCTGGCCTGGGCGCTGGGGCCGCCGCGTGCGAATCTGGTGGCACCTTCGCGCCTGT
CTCGCTGCTTTCGATAAGTCTCTAGCCATTTAAAATTTTTGATGACCTGCTGCGACGCTTTTTTTCTGGC
AAGATAGTCTTGTAAATGCGGGCCAAGATCTGCACACTGGTATTTCGGTTTTTGGGGCCGCGGGCGGCGA
CGGGGCCCGTGCGTCCCAGCGCACATGTTCGGCGAGGCGGGGCCTGCGAGCGCGGCCACCGAGAATCGGA
CGGGGGTAGTCTCAAGCTGGCCGGCCTGCTCTGGTGCCTGGCCTCGCGCCGCCGTGTATCGCCCCGCCCT
GGGCGGCAAGGCTGGCCCGGTCGGCACCAGTTGCGTGAGCGGAAAGATGGCCGCTTCCCGGCCCTGCTGC
AGGGAGCTCAAAATGGAGGACGCGGCGCTCGGGAGAGCGGGCGGGTGAGTCACCCACACAAAGGAAAAGG
GCCTTTCCGTCCTCAGCCGTCGCTTCATGTGACTCCACGGAGTACCGGGCGCCGTCCAGGCACCTCGATT
AGTTCTCGAGCTTTTGGAGTACGTCGTCTTTAGGTTGGGGGGAGGGGTTTTATGCGATGGAGTTTCCCCA
CACTGAGTGGGTGGAGACTGAAGTTAGGCCAGCTTGGCACTTGATGTAATTCTCCTTGGAATTTGCCCTT
TTTGAGTTTGGATCTTGGTTCATTCTCAAGCCTCAGACAGTGGTTCAAAGTTTTTTTCTTCCATTTCAGG
TGTCGTGAAGAGACGCGTCTCCTTCCGACGCAGTTTCCGACGAGTACGAGGACGAGGACAGACGTGCCTA
CCGGCAAGGTCAAGTGGTTCAACAGCGAGAAGGGCTTCGGCTTTCTCTCCCGCGACGACGGCGGGCCGCC
ACCATGGGATAGTGATAAGGATAGTGACGTCAGGTGGCACTTTTCGGGGAAATGTG
Features (pLannotate 1.2.2; 5 found; start..end, strand, type, name):
      1..105     +  promoter       AmpR promoter: bla
    106..966     +  CDS            AmpR: β-lactamase; bla; confers resistance to ampicillin, carbenicillin, and related antibiotics
   1137..1725    +  rep_origin     ori: high-copy-number ColE1/pMB1/pBR322/pUC origin of replication
   1910..3088    +  promoter       EF-1α promoter: strong constitutive promoter for human elongation factor EF-1α
   3150..3266    +  CDS            cspE (fragment): CSPE_BACCE - Experimental evidence at protein level: Swiss-Prot protein existence level 1. Can bind to ATTGG and CCAAT motifs (Y-box motifs) of single- stranded oligonucleotides. From Bacillus cereus.
