[The description below was written by a language model from this plasmid's Addgene catalogue record and pLannotate feature annotations shown in this document.]
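Description:
pAF0474 Ef1a-Si74_attB acceptor is a small (about 3.3 kb) mammalian expression-type plasmid built on the pCB237 backbone. It serves as the acceptor component of a three-plasmid recombination assay used to test large serine recombinases for DNA integration activity. It is propagated in E. coli at high copy from a ColE1/pUC-type origin of replication and selected with ampicillin through a β-lactamase (AmpR) gene driven by its native bla promoter. No mammalian selection marker or reporter coding sequence is annotated on this plasmid.

The functional payload is minimal: a strong constitutive human EF-1α promoter followed directly by the Si74 attB attachment site, the bacterial-side recognition sequence for the Si74 recombinase. The record describes the inserts in this plasmid series as coming from various phage and bacterial genomes. The feature table annotates the roughly 120 nt region downstream of the promoter as a fragment of a Bacillus cereus cold-shock protein gene (cspE). This most likely reflects the native bacterial genomic context from which the attB site was taken rather than an intended coding sequence, although the record does not say so explicitly.

The record does not spell out the assay design. The arrangement suggests that a promoterless cargo on a partner attP donor plasmid would come under EF-1α control once a separately supplied recombinase joins attP to attB, so that expression reports successful recombination in mammalian cells. The donor and recombinase plasmids are not part of this record.
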