Addgene plasmid #193475: pAF0474 Ef1a-Si74_attB acceptor
Purpose: Acceptor plasmid for 3 plasmid recombination assay
Depositing lab: Patrick Hsu. Depositing organization: University of California, Berkeley. Publication: Systematic discovery of recombinases for efficient integration of large DNA sequences into the human genome. Durrant MG, Fanton A, Tycko J, Hinks M, Chandrasekaran SS, Perry NT, Schaepe J, Du PP, Lotfy P, Bassik MC, Bintu L, Bhatt AS, Hsu PD. Nat Biotechnol. 2022 Oct 10. pii: 10.1038/s41587-022-01494-w. doi: 10.1038/s41587-022-01494-w. PubMed 36217031.
Backbone
  Vector backbone: pCB237
  Vector type: Mammalian Expression
Growth in bacteria
  Bacterial resistance: Ampicillin, 100 μg/mL
  Growth temperature: 37°C
  Growth strain: NEB Stable
  Copy number: High Copy
Gene/Insert
  Gene/Insert name: Si74_attB
  Species: sourced from various phage and bacterial genomes, human codon-optomized
  Promoter: Ef1a
  Cloning method: Restriction Enzyme; 5′ cloning site Unknown (unknown if destroyed)
Terms and licenses: Academic/Nonprofit Terms; Industry Terms: Not Available to Industry
How to cite: pAF0474 Ef1a-Si74_attB acceptor was a gift from Patrick Hsu (Addgene plasmid # 193475 ; http://n2t.net/addgene:193475 ; RRID:Addgene_193475)
